>Addgene plasmid #139822 | pFUW-tetO-NFKB1 | addgene full sequence | sequence record 298097 | Addgene NGS Result
ACCATTATCGTTTCAGACCCACCTCCCAACCCCGAGGGGACCCGACAGGCCCGAAGGAATAGAAGAAGAA
GGTGGAGAGAGAGACAGAGACAGATCCATTCGATTAGTGAACGGATCGGCACTGCGTGCGCCAATTCTGC
AGACAAATGGCAGTATTCATCCACAATTTTAAAAGAAAAGGGGGGATTGGGGGGTACAGTGCAGGGGAAA
GAATAGTAGACATAATAGCAACAGACATACAAACTAAAGAATTACAAAAACAAATTACAAAAATTCAAAA
TTTTCGGGTTTATTACAGGGACAGCAGAGATCCAGTTTGGTTAGATCTCGAGTTTACCACTCCCTATCAG
TGATAGAGAAAAGTGAAAGTCGAGTTTACCACTCCCTATCAGTGATAGAGAAAAGTGAAAGTCGAGTTTA
CCACTCCCTATCAGTGATAGAGAAAAGTGAAAGTCGAGTTTACCACTCCCTATCAGTGATAGAGAAAAGT
GAAAGTCGAGTTTACCACTCCCTATCAGTGATAGAGAAAAGTGAAAGTCGAGTTTACCACTCCCTATCAG
TGATAGAGAAAAGTGAAAGTCGAGTTTACCACTCCCTATCAGTGATAGAGAAAMGYSAWMSWCGMKSTYK
KKACCYSSRTMGAAGWCACCGGGACCGATCCAGCCTCCGCGGCCCCGAATTCATGGCAGAAGATGATCCA
TATTTGGGAAGGCCTGAACAAATGTTTCATTTGGATCCTTCTTTGACTCATACAATATTTAATCCAGAAG
TATTTCAACCACAGATGGCACTGCCAACAGCAGATGGCCCATACCTTCAAATATTAGAGCAACCTAAACA
GAGAGGATTTCGTTTCCGTTATGTATGTGAAGGCCCATCCCATGGTGGACTACCTGGTGCCTCTAGTGAA
AAGAACAAGAAGTCTTACCCTCAGGTCAAAATCTGCAACTATGTGGGACCAGCAAAGGTTATTGTTCAGT
TGGTCACAAATGGAAAAAATATCCACCTGCATGCCCACAGCCTGGTGGGAAAACACTGTGAGGATGGGAT
CTGCACTGTAACTGCTGGACCCAAGGACATGGTGGTCGGCTTCGCAAACCTGGGTATACTTCATGTGACA
AAGAAAAAAGTATTTGAAACACTGGAAGCACGAATGACAGAGGCGTGTATAAGGGGCTATAATCCTGGAC
TCTTGGTGCACCCTGACCTTGCCTATTTGCAAGCAGAAGGTGGAGGGGACCGGCAGCTGGGAGATCGGGA
AAAAGAGCTAATCCGCCAAGCAGCTCTGCAGCAGACCAAGGAGATGGACCTCAGCGTGGTGCGGCTCATG
TTTACAGCTTTTCTTCCGGATAGCACTGGCAGCTTCACAAGGCGCCTGGAACCCGTGGTATCAGACGCCA
TCTATGACAGTAAAGCCCCCAATGCATCCAACTTGAAAATTGTAAGAATGGACAGGACAGCTGGATGTGT
GACTGGAGGGGAGGAAATTTATCTTCTTTGTGACAAAGTTCAGAAAGATGACATCCAGATTCGATTTTAT
GAAGAGGAAGAAAATGGTGGAGTCTGGGAAGGATTTGGAGATTTTTCCCCCACAGATGTTCATAGACAAT
TTGCCATTGTCTTCAAAACTCCAAAGTATAAAGATATTAATATTACAAAACCAGCCTCTGTGTTTGTCCA
GCTTCGGAGGAAATCTGACTTGGAAACTAGTGAACCAAAACCTTTCCTCTACTATCCTGAAATCAAAGAT
AAAGAAGAAGTGCAGAGGAAACGTCAGAAGCTCATGCCCAATTTTTCGGATAGTTTCGGCGGTGGTAGTG
GTGCCGGAGCTGGAGGCGGAGGCATGTTTGGTAGTGGCGGTGGAGGAGGGGGCACTGGAAGTACAGGTCC
AGGGTATAGCTTCCCACACTATGGATTTCCTACTTATGGTGGGATTACTTTCCATCCTGGAACTACTAAA
TCTAATGCTGGGATGAAGCATGGAACCATGGACACTGAATCTAAAAAGGACCCTGAAGGTTGTGACAAAA
GTGATGACAAAAACACTGTAAACCTCTTTGGGAAAGTTATTGAAACCACAGAGCAAGATCAGGAGCCCAG
CGAGGCCACCGTTGGGAATGGTGAGGTCACTCTAACGTATGCAACAGGAACAAAAGAAGAGAGTGCTGGA
GTTCAGGATAACCTCTTTCTAGAGAAGGCTATGCAGCTTGCAAAGAGGCATGCCAATGCCCTTTTCGACT
ACGCGGTGACAGGAGACGTGAAGATGCTGCTGGCCGTCCAGCGCCATCTCACTGCTGTGCAGGATGAGAA
TGGGGACAGTGTCTTACACTTAGCAATCATCCACCTTCATTCTCAACTTGTGAGGGATCTACTAGAAGTC
ACATCTGGTTTGATTTCTGATGACATTATCAACATGAGAAATGATCTGTACCAGACGCCCTTGCACTTGG
CAGTGATCACTAAGCAGGAAGATGTGGTGGAGGATTTGCTGAGGGCTGGGGCCGACCTGAGCCTTCTGGA
CCGCTTGGGTAACTCTGTTTTGCACCTAGCTGCCAAAGAAGGACATGATAAAGTTCTCAGTATCTTACTC
AAGCACAAAAAGGCAGCACTACTTCTTGACCACCCCAACGGGGACGGTCTGAATGCCATTCATCTAGCCA
TGATGAGCAATAGCCTGCCATGTTTGCTGCTGCTGGTGGCCGCTGGGGCTGACGTCAATGCTCAGGAGCA
GAAGTCCGGGCGCACAGCACTGCACCTGGCTGTGGAGCACGACAACATCTCATTGGCAGGCTGCCTGCTC
CTGGAGGGTGATGCCCATGTGGACAGTACTACCTACGATGGAACCACACCCCTGCATATAGCAGCTGGGA
GAGGGTCCACCAGGCTGGCAGCTCTTCTCAAAGCAGCAGGAGCAGATCCCCTGGTGGAGAACTTTGAGCC
TCTCTATGACCTGGATGACTCTTGGGAAAATGCAGGAGAGGATGAAGGAGTTGTGCCTGGAACCACGCCT
CTAGATATGGCCACCAGCTGGCAGGTATTTGACATATTAAATGGGAAACCATATGAGCCAGAGTTTACAT
CTGATGATTTACTAGCACAAGGAGACATGAAACAGCTGGCTGAAGATGTGAAGCTGCAGCTGTATAAGTT
ACTAGAAATTCCTGATCCAGACAAAAACTGGGCTACTCTGGCGCAGAAATTAGGTCTGGGGATACTTAAT
AATGCCTTCCGGCTGAGTCCTGCTCCTTCCAAAACACTTATGGACAACTATGAGGTCTCTGGGGGTACAG
TCAGAGAGCTGGTGGAGGCCCTGAGACAAATGGGCTACACCGAAGCAATTGAAGTGATCCAGGCAGCCTC
CAGCCCAGTGAAGACCACCTCTCAGGCCCACTCGCTGCCTCTCTCGCCTGCCTCCACAAGGCAGCAAATA
GACGAGCTCCGAGACAGTGACAGTGTCTGCGACAGCGGCGTGGAGACATCCTTCCGCAAACTCAGCTTTA
CCGAGTCTCTGACCAGTGGTGCCTCACTGCTAACTCTCAACAAAATGCCCCATGATTATGGGCAGGAAGG
ACCTCTAGAAGGCAAAATTTAGGAATTCGATATCAAGCTTATCGATAATCAACCTCTGGATTACAAAATT
TGTGAAAGATTGACTGGTATTCTTAACTATGTTGCTCCTTTTACGCTATGTGGATACGCTGCTTTAATGC
CTTTGTATCATGCTATTGCTTCCCGTATGGCTTTCATTTTCTCCTCCTTGTATAAATCCTGGTTGCTGTC
TCTTTATGAGGAGTTGTGGCCCGTTGTCAGGCAACGTGGCGTGGTGTGCACTGTGTTTGCTGACGCAACC
CCCACTGGTTGGGGCATTGCCACCACCTGTCAGCTCCTTTCCGGGACTTTCGCTTTCCCCCTCCCTATTG
CCACGGCGGAACTCATCGCCGCCTGCCTTGCCCGCTGCTGGACAGGGGCTCGGCTGTTGGGCACTGACAA
TTCCGTGGTGTTGTCGGGGAAATCATCGTCCTTTCCTTGGCTGCTCGCCTGTGTTGCCACCTGGATTCTG
CGCGGGACGTCCTTCTGCTACGTCCCTTCGGCCCTCAATCCAGCGGACCTTCCTTCCCGCGGCCTGCTGC
CGGCTCTGCGGCCTCTTCCGCGTCTTCGCCTTCGCCCTCAGACGAGTCGGATCTCCCTTTGGGCCGCCTC
CCCGCATCGATACCGTCGACCTCGAGACCTAGAAAAACATGGAGCAATCACAAGTAGCAATACAGCAGCT
ACCAATGCTGATTGTGCCTGGCTAGAAGCACAAGAGGAGGAGGAGGTGGGTTTTCCAGTCACACCTCAGG
TACCTTTAAGACCAATGACTTACAAGGCAGCTGTAGATCTTAGCCACTTTTTAAAAGAAAAGGGGGGACT
GGAAGGGCTAATTCACTCCCAACGAAGACAAGATATCCTTGATCTGTGGATCTACCACACACAAGGCTAC
TTCCCTGATTGGCAGAACTACACACCAGGGCCAGGGATCAGATATCCACTGACCTTTGGATGGTGCTACA
AGCTAGTACCAGTTGAGCAAGAGAAGGTAGAAGAAGCCAATGAAGGAGAGAACACCCGCTTGTTACACCC
TGTGAGCCTGCATGGGATGGATGACCCGGAGAGAGAAGTATTAGAGTGGAGGTTTGACAGCCGCCTAGCA
TTTCATCACATGGCCCGAGAGCTGCATCCGGACTGTACTGGGTCTCTCTGGTTAGACCAGATCTGAGCCT
GGGAGCTCTCTGGCTAACTAGGGAACCCACTGCTTAAGCCTCAATAAAGCTTGCCTTGAGTGCTTCAAGT
AGTGTGTGCCCGTCTGTTGTGTGACTCTGGTAACTAGAGATCCCTCAGACCCTTTTAGTCAGTGTGGAAA
ATCTCTAGCAGGGCCCGTTTAAACCCGCTGATCAGCCTCGACTGTGCCTTCTAGTTGCCAGCCATCTGTT
GTTTGCCCCTCCCCCGTGCCTTCCTTGACCCTGGAAGGTGCCACTCCCACTGTCCTTTCCTAATAAAATG
AGGAAATTGCATCGCATTGTCTGAGTAGGTGTCATTCTATTCTGGGGGGTGGGGTGGGGCAGGACAGCAA
GGGGGAGGATTGGGAAGACAATAGCAGGCATGCTGGGGATGCGGTGGGCTCTATGGCTTCTGAGGCGGAA
AGAACCAGCTGGGGCTCTAGGGGGTATCCCC
[124 nt withheld, positions 5212-5335]
C
[91 nt withheld, positions 5337-5427]
A
[49 nt withheld, positions 5429-5477]
CCTTTGACGTTGGAGTCCACGTTCTTTAATAGTGGACTCTTGTTCCAAACTGGAACAACACTCAACCCTA
TCTCGGTCTATTCTTTTGATTTATAAGGGATTTTGCCGATTTCGGCCTATTGGTTAAAAAATGAGCTGAT
TTAACAAAAATTTAACGCGAATTAATTCTGTGGAATGTGTGTCAGTTAGGGTGTGGAAAGTCCCCAGGCT
CCCCAGCAGGCAGAAGTATGCAAAGCATGCATCTCAATTAGTCAGCAACCAGGTGTGGAAAGTCCCCAGG
CTCCCCAGCAGGCAGAAGTATGCAAAGCATGCATCTCAATTAGTCAGCAACCATAGTCCCGCCCCTAACT
CCGCCCATCCCGCCCCTAACTCCGCCCAGTTCCGCCCATTCTCCGCCCCATGGCTGACTAATTTTTTTTA
TTTATGCAGAGGCCGAGGCCGCCTCTGCCTCTGAGCTATTCCAGAAGTAGTGAGGAGGCTTTTTTGGAGG
CCTAGGCTTTTGCAAAAAGCTCCCGGGAGCTTGTATATCCATTTTCGGATCTGATCAGCACGTGTTGACA
ATTAATCATCGGCATAGTATATCGGCATAGTATAATACGACAAGGTGAGGAACTAAACCATGGCCAAGTT
GACCAGTGCCGTTCCGGTGCTCACCGCGCGCGACGTCGCCGGAGCGGTCGAGTTCTGGACCGACCGGCTC
GGGTTCTCCCGGGACTTCGTGGAGGACGACTTCGCCGGTGTGGTCCGGGACGACGTGACCCTGTTCATCA
GCGCGGTCCAGGACCAGGTGGTGCCGGACAACACCCTGGCCTGGGTGTGGGTGCGCGGCCTGGACGAGCT
GTACGCCGAGTGGTCGGAGGTCGTGTCCACGAACTTCCGGGACGCCTCCGGGCCGGCCATGACCGAGATC
GGCGAGCAGCCGTGGGGGCGGGAGTTCGCCCTGCGCGACCCGGCCGGCAACTGCGTGCACTTCGTGGCCG
AGGAGCAGGACTGACACGTGCTACGAGATTTCGATTCCACCGCCGCCTTCTATGAAAGGTTGGGCTTCGG
AATCGTTTTCCGGGACGCCGGCTGGATGATCCTCCAGCGCGGGGATCTCATGCTGGAGTTCTTCGCCCAC
CCCAACTTGTTTATTGCAGCTTATAATGGTTACAAATAAAGCAATAGCATCACAAATTTCACAAATAAAG
CATTTTTTTCACTGCATTCTAGTTGTGGTTTGTCCAAACTCATCAATGTATCTTATCATGTCTGTATACC
GTCGACCTCTAGCTAGAGCTTGGCGTAATCATGGTCATAGCTGTTTCCTGTGTGAAATTGTTATCCGCTC
ACAATTCCACACAACATACGAGCCGGAAGCATAAAGTGTAAAGCCTGGGGTGCCTAATGAGTGAGCTAAC
TCACATTAATTGCGTTGCGCTCACTGCCCGCTTTCCAGTCGGGAAACCTGTCGTGCCAGCTGCATTAATG
AATCGGCCAACGCGCGGGGAGAGGCGGTTTGCGTATTGGGCGCTCTTCCGCTTCCTCGCTCACTGACTCG
CTGCGCTCGGTCGTTCGGCTGCGGCGAGCGGTATCAGCTCACTCAAAGGCGGTAATACGGTTATCCACAG
AATCAGGGGATAACGCAGGAAAGAACATGTGAGCAAAAGGCCAGCAAAAGGCCAGGAACCGTAAAAAGGC
CGCGTTGCTGGCGTTTTTCCATAGGCTCCGCCCCCCTGACGAGCATCACAAAAATCGACGCTCAAGTCAG
AGGTGGCGAAACCCGACAGGACTATAAAGATACCAGGCGTTTCCCCCTGGAAGCTCCCTCGTGCGCTCTC
CTGTTCCGACCCTGCCGCTTACCGGATACCTGTCCGCCTTTCTCCCTTCGGGAAGCGTGGCGCTTTCTCA
TAGCTCACGCTGTAGGTATCTCAGTTCGGTGTAGGTCGTTCGCTCCAAGCTGGGCTGTGTGCACGAACCC
CCCGTTCAGCCCGACCGCTGCGCCTTATCCGGTAACTATCGTCTTGAGTCCAACCCGGTAAGACACGACT
TATCGCCACTGGCAGCAGCCACTGGTAACAGGATTAGCAGAGCGAGGTATGTAGGCGGTGCTACAGAGTT
CTTGAAGTGGTGGCCTAACTACGGCTACACTAGAAGAACAGTATTTGGTATCTGCGCTCTGCTGAAGCCA
GTTACCTTCGGAAAAAGAGTTGGTAGCTCTTGATCCGGCAAACAAACCACCGCTGGTAGCGGTGGTTTTT
TTGTTTGCAAGCAGCAGATTACGCGCAGAAAAAAAGGATCTCAAGAAGATCCTTTGATCTTTTCTACGGG
GTCTGACGCTCAGTGGAACGAAAACTCACGTTAAGGGATTTTGGTCATGAGATTATCAAAAAGGATCTTC
ACCTAGATCCTTTTAAATTAAAAATGAAGTTTTAAATCAATCTAAAGTATATATGAGTAAACTTGGTCTG
ACAGTTACCAATGCTTAATCAGTGAGGCACCTATCTCAGCGATCTGTCTATTTCGTTCATCCATAGTTGC
CTGACTCCCCGTCGTGTAGATAACTACGATACGGGAGGGCTTACCATCTGGCCCCAGTGCTGCAATGATA
CCGCGAGACCCACGCTCACCGGCTCCAGATTTATCAGCAATAAACCAGCCAGCCGGAAGGGCCGAGCGCA
GAAGTGGTCCTGCAACTTTATCCGCCTCCATCCAGTCTATTAATTGTTGCCGGGAAGCTAGAGTAAGTAG
TTCGCCAGTTAATAGTTTGCGCAACGTTGTTGCCATTGCTACAGGCATCGTGGTGTCACGCTCGTCGTTT
GGTATGGCTTCATTCAGCTCCGGTTCCCAACGATCAAGGCGAGTTACATGATCCCCCATGTTGTGCAAAA
AAGCGGTTAGCTCCTTCGGTCCTCCGATCGTTGTCAGAAGTAAGTTGGCCGCAGTGTTATCACTCATGGT
TATGGCAGCACTGCATAATTCTCTTACTGTCATGCCATCCGTAAGATGCTTTTCTGTGACTGGTGAGTAC
TCAACCAAGTCATTCTGAGAATAGTGTATGCGGCGACCGAGTTGCTCTTGCCCGGCGTCAATACGGGATA
ATACCGCGCCACATAGCAGAACTTTAAAAGTGCTCATCATTGGAAAACGTTCTTCGGGGCGAAAACTCTC
AAGGATCTTACCGCTGTTGAGATCCAGTTCGATGTAACCCACTCGTGCACCCAACTGATCTTCAGCATCT
TTTACTTTCACCAGCGTTTCTGGGTGAGCAAAAACAGGAAGGCAAAATGCCGCAAAAAAGGGAATAAGGG
CGACACGGAAATGTTGAATACTCATACTCTTCCTTTTTCAATATTATTGAAGCATTTATCAGGGTTATTG
TCTCATGAGCGGATACATATTTGAATGTATTTAGAAAAATAAACAAATAGGGGTTCCGCGCACATTTCCC
CGAAAAGTGCCACCTGACGTCGACGGATCGGGAGATCTCCCGATCCCCTATGGTGCACTCTCAGTACAAT
CTGCTCTGATGCCGCATAGTTAAGCCAGTATCTGCTCCCTGCTTGTGTGTTGGAGGTCGCTGAGTAGTGC
GCGAGCAAAATTTAAGCTACAACAAGGCAAGGCTTGACCGACAATTGCATGAAGAATCTGCTTAGGGTTA
GGCGTTTTGCGCTGCTTCGCGATGTACGGGCCAGATATACGCGTTGACATTGATTATTGACTAGTTATTA
ATAGTAATCAATTACGGGGTCATTAGTTCATAGCCCATATATGGAGTTCCGCGTTACATAACTTACGGTA
AATGGCCCGCCTGGCTGACCGCCCAACGACCCCCGCCCATTGACGTCAATAATGACGTATGTTCCCATAG
TAACGCCAATAGGGACTTTCCATTGACGTCAATGGGTGGAGTATTTACGGTAAACTGCCCACTTGGCAGT
ACATCAAGTGTATCATATGCCAAGTACGCCCCCTATTGACGTCAATGACGGTAAATGGCCCGCCTGGCAT
TATGCCCAGTACATGACCTTATGGGACTTTCCTACTTGGCAGTACATCTACGTATTAGTCATCGCTATTA
CCATGGTGATGCGGTTTTGGCAGTACATCAATGGGCGTGGATAGCGGTTTGACTCACGGGGATTTCCAAG
TCTCCACCCCATTGACGTCAATGGGAGTTTGTTTTGGCACCAAAATCAACGGGACTTTCCAAAATGTCGT
AACAACTCCGCCCCATTGACGCAAATGGGCGGTAGGCGTGTACGGTGGGAGGTCTATATAAGCAGCGCGT
TTTGCCTGTACTGGGTCTCTCTGGTTAGACCAGATCTGAGCCTGGGAGCTCTCTGGCTAACTAGGGAACC
CACTGCTTAAGCCTCAATAAAGCTTGCCTTGAGTGCTTCAAGTAGTGTGTGCCCGTCTGTTGTGTGACTC
TGGTAACTAGAGATCCCTCAGACCCTTTTAGTCAGTGTGGAAAATCTCTAGCAGTGGCGCCCGAACAGGG
ACTTGAAAGCGAAAGGGAAACCAGAGGAGCTCTCTCGACGCAGGACTCGGCTTGCTGAAGCGCGCACGGC
AAGAGGCGAGGGGCGGCGACTGGTGAGTACGCCAAAAATTTTGACTAGCGGAGGCTAGAAGGAGAGAGAT
GGGTGCGAGAGCGTCAGTATTAAGCGGGGGAGAATTAGATCGCGATGGGAAAAAATTCGGTTAAGGCCAG
GGGGAAAGAAAAAATATAAATTAAAACATATAGTATGGGCAAGCAGGGAGCTAGAACGATTCGCAGTTAA
TCCTGGCCTGTTAGAAACATCAGAAGGCTGTAGACAAATACTGGGACAGCTACAACCATCCCTTCAGACA
GGATCAGAAGAACTTAGATCATTATATAATACAGTAGCAACCCTCTATTGTGTGCATCAAAGGATAGAGA
TAAAAGACACCAAGGAAGCTTTAGACAAGATAGAGGAAGAGCAAAACAAAAGTAAGACCACCGCACAGCA
AGCGGCCGCTGATCTTCAGACCTGGAGGAGGAGATATGAGGGACAATTGGAGAAGTGAATTATATAAATA
TAAAGTAGTAAAAATTGAACCATTAGGAGTAGCACCCACCAAGGCAAAGAGAAGAGTGGTGCAGAGAGAA
AAAAGAGCAGTGGGAATAGGAGCTTTGTTCCTTGGGTTCTTGGGAGCAGCAGGAAGCACTATGGGCGCAG
CGTCAATGACGCTGACGGTACAGGCCAGACAATTATTGTCTGGTATAGTGCAGCAGCAGAACAATTTGCT
GAGGGCTATTGAGGCGCAACAGCATCTGTTGCAACTCACAGTCTGGGGCATCAAGCAGCTCCAGGCAAGA
ATCCTGGCTGTGGAAAGATACCTAAAGGATCAACAGCTCCTGGGGATTTGGGGTTGCTCTGGAAAACTCA
TTTGCACCACTGCTGTGCCTTGGAATGCTAGTTGGAGTAATAAATCTCTGGAACAGATTTGGAATCACAC
GACCTGGATGGAGTGGGACAGAGAAATTAACAATTACACAAGCTTAATACACTCCTTAATTGAAGAATCG
CAAAACCAGCAAGAAAAGAATGAACAAGAATTATTGGAATTAGATAAATGGGCAAGTTTGTGGAATTGGT
TTAACATAACAAATTGGCTGTGGTATATAAAATTATTCATAATGATAGTAGGAGGCTTGGTAGGTTTAAG
AATAGTTTTTGCTGTACTTTCTATAGTGAATAGAGTTAGGCAGGGATATTC
Features (pLannotate 1.2.2; 30 found; start..end, strand, type, name):
     17..117     +  CDS            Rev (fragment): human immunodeficiency virus 1 (HIV-1) Rev protein; rev; enhances nuclear export of unspliced and incompletely spliced viral mRNAs
    167..284     +  misc_feature   cPPT/CTS: central polypurine tract and central termination sequence of HIV-1
    341..611     +  protein_bind   tetracycline response element: contains seven copies of the tetracycline operator tetO tetracycline repressor TetR
    683..3589    +  CDS            NFKB1: NFKB1_HUMAN - Experimental evidence at protein level: Swiss-Prot protein existence level 1. NF-kappa-B is a pleiotropic transcription factor present in almost all cell types and is the endpoint of a series of signal transduction events that are initiated by a vast array of stimuli related to many biological processes such as inflammation, immunity, differentiation, cell growth, tumorigenesis and apoptosis. NF-kappa-B is a homo- or heterodimeric complex formed by the Rel-like domain- containing proteins RELA/p65, RELB, NFKB1/p105, NFKB1/p50, REL and NFKB2/p52 and the heterodimeric p65-p50 compl
   3591..3617    +  misc_feature   MCS (fragment): pBluescript multiple cloning site
   3617..4205    +  misc_feature   WPRE: woodchuck hepatitis virus posttranscriptional regulatory element
   4142..4723    +  CDS            nef (fragment): NEF_HV1H2 - Experimental evidence at protein level: Swiss-Prot protein existence level 1. Extracellular Nef protein targets CD4(+) T-lymphocytes for apoptosis by interacting with CXCR4 surface receptors. From Human immunodeficiency virus type 1 group M subtype B (isolate HXB2) (HIV-1).
   4730..4910    +  LTR            5' LTR (truncated): truncated 5' long terminal repeat (LTR) from HIV-1
   4942..5166    +  polyA_signal   bGH poly(A) signal: bovine growth hormone polyadenylation signal
   5170..5191    +  promoter       SV40 promoter (fragment): SV40 enhancer and early promoter
   5212..5640    +  rep_origin     f1 ori (sequence partly withheld): f1 bacteriophage origin of replication; arrow indicates direction of (+) strand synthesis
   5654..5983    +  promoter       SV40 promoter: SV40 enhancer and early promoter
   6031..6078    +  promoter       EM7 promoter: synthetic bacterial promoter&nbsp
   6097..6471    +  CDS            BleoR: antibiotic-binding protein; Sh ble from Streptoalloteichus hindustanus; confers resistance to bleomycin, phleomycin, and Zeocin™
   6481..6606    +  CDS            ble (fragment): BLE_KLEPN - Experimental evidence at protein level: Swiss-Prot protein existence level 1. Binding protein with a strong affinity to the bleomycin family of antibiotics. Binds to CL990; an antimitotic-antibiotic compound. From Klebsiella pneumoniae.
   6601..6722    +  polyA_signal   SV40 poly(A) signal: SV40 polyadenylation signal
   6793..6815    -  protein_bind   lac operator (fragment): The lac repressor binds to the lac operator to inhibit transcription in E. coli. This inhibition can be relieved by adding lactose or isopropyl-β-D-thiogalactopyranoside (IPTG). lac repressor encoded by lacI
   6819..6849    -  promoter       lac promoter: promoter for the E. coli lac operon
   6864..6885    -  protein_bind   CAP binding site: CAP binding activates transcription in the presence of cAMP. E. coli catabolite activator protein
   6898..6990    -  CDS            lacI (fragment): lac repressor; lacI; The lac repressor binds to the lac operator to inhibit transcription in E. coli. This inhibition can be relieved by adding lactose or isopropyl-β-D-thiogalactopyranoside (IPTG).
   7173..7761    -  rep_origin     ori: high-copy-number ColE1/pMB1/pBR322/pUC origin of replication
   7932..8792    -  CDS            AmpR: β-lactamase; bla; confers resistance to ampicillin, carbenicillin, and related antibiotics
   8793..8897    -  promoter       AmpR promoter: bla
   8956..9008    -  misc_feature   bom (fragment): basis of mobility region from pBR322
   9163..9542    +  enhancer       CMV enhancer: human cytomegalovirus immediate early enhancer
   9543..9742    +  promoter       CMV promoter: human cytomegalovirus (CMV) immediate early promoter
   9760..9940    +  LTR            5' LTR (truncated): truncated 5' long terminal repeat (LTR) from HIV-1
   9987..10112   +  misc_feature   HIV-1 Ψ: packaging signal of human immunodeficiency virus type 1
  10096..10459   +  CDS            HIV-1 gag (fragment): gag protein from human immunodeficiency virus 1; gag
  10605..10838   +  misc_feature   RRE: The Rev response element (RRE) of HIV-1 allows for Rev-dependent mRNA export from the nucleus to the cytoplasm.
