[The description below was written by a language model from this plasmid's Addgene catalogue record and pLannotate feature annotations shown in this document.]
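Description:
pFUW-tetO-NFKB1 is a lentiviral transfer plasmid, built on the pFUW-tetO backbone, for doxycycline-inducible expression of human NFKB1 in mammalian cells. It is propagated in E. coli as a high-copy plasmid through a ColE1/pUC-type origin with ampicillin selection (AmpR). The backbone also carries an f1 origin and a bleomycin/Zeocin resistance gene (BleoR) driven by tandem SV40 and EM7 promoters with an SV40 poly(A) signal. This cassette lies outside the LTR-flanked region, so it would not be carried into transduced cells.

The viral genome is transcribed in packaging cells from a CMV enhancer/promoter fused to a truncated HIV-1 5′ LTR. Downstream of this lie the Ψ packaging signal with a gag fragment, the Rev response element for Rev-dependent nuclear export, and the cPPT/CTS. The payload follows. A tetracycline response element with seven tetO copies, recorded as TRE-mCMV (that is, joined to a minimal CMV promoter), drives the NFKB1 coding sequence of about 2.9 kb, which matches the human Swiss-Prot NFKB1 entry for the p105 precursor of p50. The insert was cloned at EcoRI sites. No epitope tag or reporter is annotated. A WPRE downstream enhances transcript expression, and the cassette ends with a second truncated LTR and a bGH poly(A) signal.

The plasmid encodes no tetracycline transactivator, so induction requires one to be supplied separately, for example rtTA from a second vector, together with doxycycline. The associated publication concerns direct reprogramming of fibroblasts into antigen-presenting dendritic cells, which suggests the construct was used to deliver NFKB1 as a candidate transcription factor in that work.
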