Addgene plasmid #139822: pFUW-tetO-NFKB1
Purpose: doxycycline-inducible expression of Human NFKB1 in mammalian cells
Depositing lab: Filipe Pereira. Depositing organization: Lund University. Publication: Direct reprogramming of fibroblasts into antigen-presenting dendritic cells. Rosa FF, Pires CF, Kurochkin I, Ferreira AG, Gomes AM, Palma LG, Shaiv K, Solanas L, Azenha C, Papatsenko D, Schulz O, Reis e Sousa C, Pereira CF. Sci Immunol. 2018 Dec 7;3(30). pii: 3/30/eaau4292. doi: 10.1126/sciimmunol.aau4292. PubMed 30530727.
Backbone
  Vector backbone: pFUW-tetO
  Vector type: Mammalian Expression, Lentiviral
Growth in bacteria
  Bacterial resistance: Ampicillin, 100 μg/mL
  Growth temperature: 37°C
  Growth strain: NEB Stable
  Copy number: High Copy
Gene/Insert
  Gene/Insert name: NFKB1
  Species: H. sapiens (human)
  Entrez Gene: NFKB1 (a.k.a. CVID12, EBP-1, KBF1, NF-kB, NF-kB1, NF-kappa-B1, NF-kappaB, NF-kappabeta, NFKB-p105, NFKB-p50, NFkappaB)
  Promoter: TRE-mCMV
  Cloning method: Restriction Enzyme; 5′ cloning site EcoRI (unknown if destroyed); 3′ cloning site EcoRI (unknown if destroyed)
  Sequencing primers: 5′ TCCACGCTGTTTTGACCTCC
Terms and licenses: Academic/Nonprofit Terms; Industry Terms: Not Available to Industry
How to cite: pFUW-tetO-NFKB1 was a gift from Filipe Pereira (Addgene plasmid # 139822 ; http://n2t.net/addgene:139822 ; RRID:Addgene_139822)
