>Addgene plasmid #139822 | pFUW-tetO-NFKB1 | depositor partial sequence | sequence record 298098 | CMF575
TTAGGAACCGGAAGGAGCTGACAGGTGGTGGCAATGCCCCAACCAGTGGGGGTTGCGTCAGCAAACACAG
TGCACACCACGCCACGTTGCCTGACAACGGGCCACAACTCCTCATAAAGAGACAGCAACCAGGATTTATA
CAAGGAGGAGAAAATGAAAGCCATACGGGAAGCAATAGCATGATACAAAGGCATTAAAGCAGCGTATCCA
CATAGCGTAAAAGGAGCAACATAGTTAAGAATACCAGTCAATCTTTCACAAATTTTGTAATCCAGAGGTT
GATTATCGATAAGCTTGATATCGAATTCCTAAATTTTGCCTTCTAGAGGTCCTTCCTGCCCATAATCATG
GGGCATTTTGTTGAGAGTTAGCAGTGAGGCACCACTGGTCAGAGACTCGGTAAAGCTGAGTTTGCGGAAG
GATGTCTCCACGCCGCTGTCGCAGACACTGTCACTGTCTCGGAGCTCGTCTATTTGCTGCCTTGTGGAGG
CAGGCGAGAGAGGCAGCGAGTGGGCCTGAGAGGTGGTCTTCACTGGGCTGGAGGCTGCCTGGATCACTTC
AATTGCTTCGGTGTAGCCCATTTGTCTCAGGGCCTCCACCAGCTCTCTGACTGTACCCCCAGAGACCTCA
TAGTTGTCCATAAGTGTTTTGGAAGGAGCAGGACTCAGCCGGAAGGCATTATTAAGTATCCCCAGACCTA
ATTTCTGCGCCAGAGTAGCCCAGTTTTTGTCTGGATCAGGAATTTCTAGTAACTTATACAGCTGCAGCTT
CACATCTTCAGCCAGCTGTTTCATGTCTCCTTGTGCTAGTAAATCATCAGATGTAAACTCTGGCTCATAT
GGTTTCCCATTTAATATGTCAAATACCTGCCAGCTGGTGGCCATATCTAGAGGCGTGGTTCCAGGCACAA
CTCCTTCATCCTCTCCTGCATTTTCCCAAGAGTCATCCAGGTCATAGAGAGGCTCAAAGTTCTCCACCAG
GGGATCTGCTCCTGCTGCTTTGAGAAGAGCTGCCAGCCTGGTGGACCCTCTCCCAGCTGCTATATGGCAG
GGGTGTGGTTCCATCGTAGGTAGTACTGTCCACATGGGCATCACCCTCCAGGAGCAGGCAGCCTGCCAAT
GAGATGTTGTCGTGCTCCACAGCCAGGTGCAGTGCTGTGCGCCCGGACTTCTGCTCCTGAGCATTGACGT
CAGCCCCAGCGGCCACCAGCAGCAGCAAACATGGCAGGCTATTGCTCATCATGGCTAGATGAATGGCATT
CAAACCGTCCCCG
