>Addgene plasmid #139822 | pFUW-tetO-NFKB1 | depositor partial sequence | sequence record 298099 | CMF576
AAGGACGAATCAGCCTCCGCGGCCCCGAATTCATGGCAGAAGATGATCCATATTTGGGAAGGCCTGAACA
AATGTTTCATTTGGATCCTTCTTTGACTCATACAATATTTAATCCAGAAGTATTTCAACCACAGATGGCA
CTGCCAACAGCAGATGGCCCATACCTTCAAATATTAGAGCAACCTAAACAGAGAGGATTTCGTTTCCGTT
ATGTATGTGAAGGCCCATCCCATGGTGGACTACCTGGTGCCTCTAGTGAAAAGAACAAGAAGTCTTACCC
TCAGGTCAAAATCTGCAACTATGTGGGACCAGCAAAGGTTATTGTTCAGTTGGTCACAAATGGAAAAAAT
ATCCACCTGCATGCCCACAGCCTGGTGGGAAAACACTGTGAGGATGGGATCTGCACTGTAACTGCTGGAC
CCAAGGACATGGTGGTCGGCTTCGCAAACCTGGGTATACTTCATGTGACAAAGAAAAAAGTATTTGAAAC
ACTGGAAGCACGAATGACAGAGGCGTGTATAAGGGGCTATAATCCTGGACTCTTGGTGCACCCTGACCTT
GCCTATTTGCAAGCAGAAGGTGGAGGGGACCGGCAGCTGGGAGATCGGGAAAAAGAGCTAATCCGCCAAG
CAGCTCTGCAGCAGACCAAGGAGATGGACCTCAGCGTGGTGCGGCTCATGTTTACAGCTTTTCTTCCGGA
TAGCACTGGCAGCTTCACAAGGCGCCTGGAACCCGTGGTATCAGACGCCATCTATGACAGTAAAGCCCCC
AATGCATCCAACTTGAAAATTGTAAGAATGGACAGGACAGCTGGATGTGTGACTGGAGGGGAGGAAATTT
ATCTTCTTTGTGACAAAGTTCAGAAAGATGACATCCAGATTCGATTTTATGAAGAGGAAGAAAATGGTGG
AGTCTGGGAAGGATTTGGAGATTTTTCCCCCACAGATGTTCATAGACAATTTGCCATTGTCTTCAAAACT
CCAAAGTATAAAGATTTTAA
